>Addgene plasmid #49772 | pAGM4723::AtU6p::sgRNA2-2x35S-5′UTR::Cas9::NOST-AtU6p::sgRNA1 | depositor full sequence | sequence record 74310 | pAGM4723::AtU6p::sgRNA2-2x35S-5′UTR::Cas9::NOST-AtU6p::sgRNA1 sequence 10591 bps
GTGCCGAATTCGGATCCGGAGTGATCAAAAGTCCCACATCGATCAGGTGATATATAGCAGCTTAGTTTAT
ATAATGATAGAGTCGACATAGCGATTGTCAAGATGTTTGCTTGCAAGTTTTAGAGCTAGAAATAGCAAGT
TAAAATAAGGCTAGTCCGTTATCAACTTGAAAAAGTGGCACCGAGTCGGTGCTTTTTTTCTAGACCCAGC
TTTCTTGTACAAAGTTGGCATTACGCTGCAAGAATTCAAGCTTGGAGGTCAACATGGTGGAGCACGACAC
TCTGGTCTACTCCAAAAATGTCAAAGATACAGTCTCAGAAGATCAAAGGGCTATTGAGACTTTTCAACAA
AGGATAATTTCGGGAAACCTCCTCGGATTCCATTGCCCAGCTATCTGTCACTTCATCGAAAGGACAGTAG
AAAAGGAAGGTGGCTCCTACAAATGCCATCATTGCGATAAAGGAAAGGCTATCATTCAAGATCTCTCTGC
CGACAGTGGTCCCAAAGATGGACCCCCACCCACGAGGAGCATCGTGGAAAAAGAAGAGGTTCCAACCACG
TCTACAAAGCAAGTGGATTGATGTGATAACATGGTGGAGCACGACACTCTGGTCTACTCCAAAAATGTCA
AAGATACAGTCTCAGAAGATCAAAGGGCTATTGAGACTTTTCAACAAAGGATAATTTCGGGAAACCTCCT
CGGATTCCATTGCCCAGCTATCTGTCACTTCATCGAAAGGACAGTAGAAAAGGAAGGTGGCTCCTACAAA
TGCCATCATTGCGATAAAGGAAAGGCTATCATTCAAGATCTCTCTGCCGACAGTGGTCCCAAAGATGGAC
CCCCACCCACGAGGAGCATCGTGGAAAAAGAAGAGGTTCCAACCACGTCTACAAAGCAAGTGGATTGATG
TGACATCTCCACTGACGTAAGGGATGACGCACAATCCCACTATCCTTCGCAAGACCCTTCCTCTATATAA
GGAAGTTCATTTCATTTGGAGAGGACACGCTCGAGTATAAGAGCTCATTTTTACAACAATTACCAACAAC
AACAAACAACAAACAACATTACAATTACATTTACAATTATCGATACAATGGACAAGAAGTACTCCATTGG
GCTCGATATCGGCACAAACAGCGTCGGCTGGGCCGTCATTACGGACGAGTACAAGGTGCCGAGCAAAAAA
TTCAAAGTTCTGGGCAATACCGATCGCCACAGCATAAAGAAGAACCTCATTGGCGCCCTCCTGTTCGACT
CCGGGGAGACGGCCGAAGCCACGCGGCTCAAAAGAACAGCACGGCGCAGATATACCCGCAGAAAGAATCG
GATCTGCTACCTGCAGGAGATCTTTAGTAATGAGATGGCTAAGGTGGATGACTCTTTCTTCCATAGGCTG
GAGGAGTCCTTTTTGGTGGAGGAGGATAAAAAGCACGAGCGCCACCCAATCTTTGGCAATATCGTGGACG
AGGTGGCGTACCATGAAAAGTACCCAACCATATATCATCTGAGGAAGAAGCTTGTAGACAGTACTGATAA
GGCTGACTTGCGGTTGATCTATCTCGCGCTGGCGCATATGATCAAATTTCGGGGACACTTCCTCATCGAG
GGGGACCTGAACCCAGACAACAGCGATGTCGACAAACTCTTTATCCAACTGGTTCAGACTTACAATCAGC
TTTTCGAAGAGAACCCGATCAACGCATCCGGAGTTGACGCCAAAGCAATCCTGAGCGCTAGGCTGTCCAA
ATCCCGGCGGCTCGAAAACCTCATCGCACAGCTCCCTGGGGAGAAGAAGAACGGCCTGTTTGGTAATCTT
ATCGCCCTGTCACTCGGGCTGACCCCCAACTTTAAATCTAACTTCGACCTGGCCGAAGATGCCAAGCTTC
AACTGAGCAAAGACACCTACGATGATGATCTCGACAATCTGCTGGCCCAGATCGGCGACCAGTACGCAGA
CCTTTTTTTGGCGGCAAAGAACCTGTCAGACGCCATTCTGCTGAGTGATATTCTGCGAGTGAACACGGAG
ATCACCAAAGCTCCGCTGAGCGCTAGTATGATCAAGCGCTATGATGAGCACCACCAAGACTTGACTTTGC
TGAAGGCCCTTGTCAGACAGCAACTGCCTGAGAAGTACAAGGAAATTTTCTTCGATCAGTCTAAAAATGG
CTACGCCGGATACATTGACGGCGGAGCAAGCCAGGAGGAATTTTACAAATTTATTAAGCCCATCTTGGAA
AAAATGGACGGCACCGAGGAGCTGCTGGTAAAGCTTAACAGAGAAGATCTGTTGCGCAAACAGCGCACTT
TCGACAATGGAAGCATCCCCCACCAGATTCACCTGGGCGAACTGCACGCTATCCTCAGGCGGCAAGAGGA
TTTCTACCCCTTTTTGAAAGATAACAGGGAAAAGATTGAGAAAATCCTCACATTTCGGATACCCTACTAT
GTAGGCCCCCTCGCCCGGGGAAATTCCAGATTCGCGTGGATGACTCGCAAATCAGAAGAGACTATCACTC
CCTGGAACTTCGAGGAAGTCGTGGATAAGGGGGCCTCTGCCCAGTCCTTCATCGAAAGGATGACTAACTT
TGATAAAAATCTGCCTAACGAAAAGGTGCTTCCTAAACACTCTCTGCTGTACGAGTACTTCACAGTTTAT
AACGAGCTCACCAAGGTCAAATACGTCACAGAAGGGATGAGAAAGCCAGCATTCCTGTCTGGAGAGCAGA
AGAAAGCTATCGTGGACCTCCTCTTCAAGACGAACCGGAAAGTTACCGTGAAACAGCTCAAAGAAGATTA
TTTCAAAAAGATTGAATGTTTCGACTCTGTTGAAATCAGCGGAGTGGAGGATCGCTTCAACGCATCCCTG
GGAACGTATCACGATCTCCTGAAAATCATTAAAGACAAGGACTTCCTGGACAATGAGGAGAACGAGGACA
TTCTTGAGGACATTGTCCTCACCCTTACGTTGTTTGAAGATAGGGAGATGATTGAAGAACGCTTGAAAAC
TTACGCTCATCTCTTCGACGACAAAGTCATGAAACAGCTCAAGAGGCGCCGATATACAGGATGGGGGCGG
CTGTCAAGAAAACTGATCAATGGGATCCGAGACAAGCAGAGTGGAAAGACAATCCTGGATTTTCTTAAGT
CCGATGGATTTGCCAACCGGAACTTCATGCAGTTGATCCATGATGACTCTCTCACCTTTAAGGAGGACAT
CCAGAAAGCACAAGTTTCTGGCCAGGGGGACAGTCTCCACGAGCACATCGCTAATCTTGCAGGTAGCCCA
GCTATCAAAAAGGGAATACTGCAGACCGTTAAGGTCGTGGATGAACTCGTCAAAGTAATGGGAAGGCATA
AGCCCGAGAATATCGTTATCGAGATGGCCCGAGAGAACCAAACTACCCAGAAGGGACAGAAGAACAGTAG
GGAAAGGATGAAGAGGATTGAAGAGGGTATAAAAGAACTGGGGTCCCAAATCCTTAAGGAACACCCAGTT
GAAAACACCCAGCTTCAGAATGAGAAGCTCTACCTGTACTACCTGCAGAACGGCAGGGACATGTACGTGG
ATCAGGAACTGGACATCAATCGGCTCTCCGACTACGACGTGGATCATATCGTGCCCCAGTCTTTTCTCAA
AGATGATTCTATTGATAATAAAGTGTTGACAAGATCCGATAAAAATAGAGGGAAGAGTGATAACGTCCCC
TCAGAAGAAGTTGTCAAGAAAATGAAAAATTATTGGCGGCAGCTGCTGAACGCCAAACTGATCACACAAC
GGAAGTTCGATAATCTGACTAAGGCTGAACGAGGTGGCCTGTCTGAGTTGGATAAAGCCGGCTTCATCAA
AAGGCAGCTTGTTGAGACACGCCAGATCACCAAGCACGTGGCCCAAATTCTCGATTCACGCATGAACACC
AAGTACGATGAAAATGACAAACTGATTCGAGAGGTGAAAGTTATTACTCTGAAGTCTAAGCTGGTTTCAG
ATTTCAGAAAGGACTTTCAGTTTTATAAGGTGAGAGAGATCAACAATTACCACCATGCGCATGATGCCTA
CCTGAATGCAGTGGTAGGCACTGCACTTATCAAAAAATATCCCAAGCTTGAATCTGAATTTGTTTACGGA
GACTATAAAGTGTACGATGTTAGGAAAATGATCGCAAAGTCTGAGCAGGAAATAGGCAAGGCCACCGCTA
AGTACTTCTTTTACAGCAATATTATGAATTTTTTCAAGACCGAGATTACACTGGCCAATGGAGAGATTCG
GAAGCGACCACTTATCGAAACAAACGGAGAAACAGGAGAAATCGTGTGGGACAAGGGTAGGGATTTCGCG
ACAGTCCGGAAGGTCCTGTCCATGCCGCAGGTGAACATCGTTAAAAAGACCGAAGTACAGACCGGAGGCT
TCTCCAAGGAAAGTATCCTCCCGAAAAGGAACAGCGACAAGCTGATCGCACGCAAAAAAGATTGGGACCC
CAAGAAATACGGCGGATTCGATTCTCCTACAGTCGCTTACAGTGTACTGGTTGTGGCCAAAGTGGAGAAA
GGGAAGTCTAAAAAACTCAAAAGCGTCAAGGAACTGCTGGGCATCACAATCATGGAGCGATCAAGCTTCG
AAAAAAACCCCATCGACTTTCTCGAGGCGAAAGGATATAAAGAGGTCAAAAAAGACCTCATCATTAAGCT
TCCCAAGTACTCTCTCTTTGAGCTTGAAAACGGCCGGAAACGAATGCTCGCTAGTGCGGGCGAGCTGCAG
AAAGGTAACGAGCTGGCACTGCCCTCTAAATACGTTAATTTCTTGTATCTGGCCAGCCACTATGAAAAGC
TCAAAGGATCTCCCGAAGATAATGAGCAGAAGCAGCTGTTCGTGGAACAACACAAACACTACCTTGATGA
GATCATCGAGCAAATAAGCGAATTCTCCAAAAGAGTGATCCTCGCCGACGCTAACCTCGATAAGGTGCTT
TCTGCTTACAATAAGCACAGGGATAAGCCCATCAGGGAGCAGGCAGAAAACATTATCCACTTGTTTACTC
TGACCAACTTGGGCGCGCCTGCAGCCTTCAAGTACTTCGACACCACCATAGACAGAAAGCGGTACACCTC
TACAAAGGAGGTCCTGGACGCCACACTGATTCATCAGTCAATTACGGGGCTCTATGAAACAAGAATCGAC
CTCTCTCAGCTCGGTGGAGACAGCAGGGCTGACCCCAAGAAGAAGAGGAAGGTGTGAGCTTGTCAAGCAG
ATCGTTCAAACATTTGGCAATAAAGTTTCTTAAGATTGAATCCTGTTGCCGGTCTTGCGATGATTATCAT
ATAATTTCTGTTGAATTACGTTAAGCATGTAATAATTAACATGTAATGCATGACGTTATTTATGAGATGG
GTTTTTATGATTAGAGTCCCGCAATTATACATTTAATACGCGATAGAAAACAAAATATAGCGCGCAAACT
AGGATAAATTATCGCGCGCGGTGTCATCTATGTTACTAGATCGACGCTACTAGAATTCGAGCTCGGAGTG
ATCAAAAGTCCCACATCGATCAGGTGATATATAGCAGCTTAGTTTATATAATGATAGAGTCGACATAGCG
ATTGCCGTTAATTTGAGAGTCCAGTTTTAGAGCTAGAAATAGCAAGTTAAAATAAGGCTAGTCCGTTATC
AACTTGAAAAAGTGGCACCGAGTCGGTGCTTTTTTTCTAGACCCAGCTTTCTTGTACAAAGTTGGCATTA
CGCTTTACGAGGATGCACATGTGACCGAGGGACACGAAGTGATCCGTTTAAACTATCAGTGTTTGACAGG
ATATATTGGCGGGTAAACCTAAGAGAAAAGAGCGTTTATTAGAATAATCGGATATTTAAAAGGGCGTGAA
AAGGTTTATCCGTTCGTCCATTTGTATGTGCCAGCCGTGCGGCTGCATGAAATCCTGGCCGGTTTGTCTG
ATGCCAAGCTGGCGGCCTGGCCGGCCAGCTTGGCCGCTGAAGAAACCGAGCGCCGCCGTCTAAAAAGGTG
ATGTGTATTTGAGTAAAACAGCTTGCGTCATGCGGTCGCTGCGTATATGATGCGATGAGTAAATAAACAA
ATACGCAAGGGGAACGCATGAAGGTTATCGCTGTACTTAACCAGAAAGGCGGGTCAGGCAAGACGACCAT
CGCAACCCATCTAGCCCGCGCCCTGCAACTCGCCGGGGCCGATGTTCTGTTAGTCGATTCCGATCCCCAG
GGCAGTGCCCGCGATTGGGCGGCCGTGCGGGAAGATCAACCGCTAACCGTTGTCGGCATCGACCGCCCGA
CGATTGACCGCGACGTGAAGGCCATCGGCCGGCGCGACTTCGTAGTGATCGACGGAGCGCCCCAGGCGGC
GGACTTGGCTGTGTCCGCGATCAAGGCAGCCGACTTCGTGCTGATTCCGGTGCAGCCAAGCCCTTACGAC
ATATGGGCCACCGCCGACCTGGTGGAGCTGGTTAAGCAGCGCATTGAGGTCACGGATGGAAGGCTACAAG
CGGCCTTTGTCGTGTCGCGGGCGATCAAAGGCACGCGCATCGGCGGTGAGGTTGCCGAGGCGCTGGCCGG
GTACGAGCTGCCCATTCTTGAGTCCCGTATCACGCAGCGCGTGAGCTACCCAGGCACTGCCGCCGCCGGC
ACAACCGTTCTTGAATCAGAACCCGAGGGCGACGCTGCCCGCGAGGTCCAGGCGCTGGCCGCTGAAATTA
AATCAAAACTCATTTGAGTTAATGAGGTAAAGAGAAAATGAGCAAAAGCACAAACACGCTAAGTGCCGGC
CGTCCGAGCGCACGCAGCAGCAAGGCTGCAACGTTGGCCAGCCTGGCAGACACGCCAGCCATGAAGCGGG
TCAACTTTCAGTTGCCGGCGGAGGATCACACCAAGCTGAAGATGTACGCGGTACGCCAAGGCAAGACCAT
TACCGAGCTGCTATCTGAATACATCGCGCAGCTACCAGAGTAAATGAGCAAATGAATAAATGAGTAGATG
AATTTTAGCGGCTAAAGGAGGCGGCATGGAAAATCAAGAACAACCAGGCACCGACGCCGTGGAATGCCCC
ATGTGTGGAGGAACGGGCGGTTGGCCAGGCGTAAGCGGCTGGGTTGTCTGCCGGCCCTGCAATGGCACTG
GAACCCCCAAGCCCGAGGAATCGGCGTGACGGTCGCAAACCATCCGGCCCGGTACAAATCGGCGCGGCGC
TGGGTGATGACCTGGTGGAGAAGTTGAAGGCCGCGCAGGCCGCCCAGCGGCAACGCATCGAGGCAGAAGC
ACGCCCCGGTGAATCGTGGCAAGCGGCCGCTGATCGAATCCGCAAAGAATCCCGGCAACCGCCGGCAGCC
GGTGCGCCGTCGATTAGGAAGCCGCCCAAGGGCGACGAGCAACCAGATTTTTTCGTTCCGATGCTCTATG
ACGTGGGCACCCGCGATAGTCGCAGCATCATGGACGTGGCCGTTTTCCGTCTGTCGAAGCGTGACCGACG
AGCTGGCGAGGTGATCCGCTACGAGCTTCCAGACGGGCACGTAGAGGTTTCCGCAGGGCCGGCCGGCATG
GCCAGTGTGTGGGATTACGACCTGGTACTGATGGCGGTTTCCCATCTAACCGAATCCATGAACCGATACC
GGGAAGGGAAGGGAGACAAGCCCGGCCGCGTGTTCCGTCCACACGTTGCGGACGTACTCAAGTTCTGCCG
GCGAGCCGATGGCGGAAAGCAGAAAGACGACCTGGTAGAAACCTGCATTCGGTTAAACACCACGCACGTT
GCCATGCAGCGTACGAAGAAGGCCAAGAACGGCCGCCTGGTGACGGTATCCGAGGGTGAAGCCTTGATTA
GCCGCTACAAGATCGTAAAGAGCGAAACCGGGCGGCCGGAGTACATCGAGATCGAGCTAGCTGATTGGAT
GTACCGCGAGATCACAGAAGGCAAGAACCCGGACGTGCTGACGGTTCACCCCGATTACTTTTTGATCGAT
CCCGGCATCGGCCGTTTTCTCTACCGCCTGGCACGCCGCGCCGCAGGCAAGGCAGAAGCCAGATGGTTGT
TCAAGACGATCTACGAACGCAGTGGCAGCGCCGGAGAGTTCAAGAAGTTCTGTTTCACCGTGCGCAAGCT
GATCGGGTCAAATGACCTGCCGGAGTACGATTTGAAGGAGGAGGCGGGGCAGGCTGGCCCGATCCTAGTC
ATGCGCTACCGCAACCTGATCGAGGGCGAAGCATCCGCCGGTTCCTAATGTACGGAGCAGATGCTAGGGC
AAATTGCCCTAGCAGGGGAAAAAGGTCGAAAAAGCTTCTTTCCTGTGGATAGCACGTACATTGGGAACCC
AAAGCCGTACATTGGGAACCGGAACCCGTACATTGGGAACCCAAAGCCGTACATTGGGAACCGGTCACAC
ATGTAAGTGACTGATATAAAAGAGAAAAAAGGCGATTTTTCCGCCTAAAACTCTTTAAAACTTATTAAAA
CTCTTAAAACCCGCCTGGCCTGTGCATAACTGTCTGGCCAGCGCACAGCCGAACAGCTGCAAAAAGCGCC
TACCCTTCGGTCGCTGCGCTCCCTACGCCCCGCCGCTTCGCGTCGGCCTATCGCGGCCGCTGGCCGCTCA
AAAATGGCTGGCCTACGGCCAGGCAATCTACCAGGGCGCGGACAAGCCGCGCCGTCGCCACTCGACCGCC
GGCGCCCACATCAAGGCTCCGAGTGCGCGGAACCCCTATTTGTTTATTTTTCTAAATACATTCAAATATG
TATCCGCTCATGAGACAATAACCCTGATAAATGCTTCAATAATATTGAAAAAGGAAGAGTATGGCTAAAA
TGAGAATATCACCGGAATTGAAAAAACTGATCGAAAAATACCGCTGCGTAAAAGATACGGAAGGAATGTC
TCCTGCTAAGGTATATAAGCTGGTGGGAGAAAATGAAAACCTATATTTAAAAATGACGGACAGCCGGTAT
AAAGGGACCACCTATGATGTGGAACGGGAAAAGGACATGATGCTATGGCTGGAAGGAAAGCTGCCTGTTC
CAAAGGTCCTGCACTTTGAACGGCATGATGGCTGGAGCAATCTGCTCATGAGTGAGGCCGATGGCGTCCT
TTGCTCGGAAGAGTATGAAGATGAACAAAGCCCTGAAAAGATTATCGAGCTGTATGCGGAGTGCATCAGG
CTCTTTCACTCCATCGACATATCGGATTGTCCCTATACGAATAGCTTAGACAGCCGCTTAGCCGAATTGG
ATTACTTACTGAATAACGATCTGGCCGATGTGGATTGCGAAAACTGGGAAGAGGACACTCCATTTAAAGA
TCCGCGCGAGCTGTATGATTTTTTAAAGACGGAAAAGCCCGAAGAGGAACTTGTCTTTTCCCACGGCGAC
CTGGGAGACAGCAACATCTTTGTGAAAGATGGCAAAGTAAGTGGCTTTATTGATCTTGGGAGAAGCGGCA
GGGCGGACAAGTGGTATGACATTGCCTTCTGCGTCCGGTCGCTCAGGGAGGATATCGGGGAAGAACAGTA
TGTCGAGCTATTTTTTGACTTACTGGGGATCAAGCCTGATTGGGAGAAAATAAAATATTATATTTTACTG
GATGAATTGTTTTAGCTGTCAGACCAAGTTTACTCATATATACTTTAGATTGATTTAAAACTTCATTTTT
AATTTAAAAGGATCTAGGTGAAGATCCTTTTTGATAATCTCATGACCAAAATCCCTTAACGTGAGTTTTC
GTTCCACTGAGCGTCAGACCCCGTAGAAAAGATCAAAGGATCTTCTTGAGATCCTTTTTTTCTGCGCGTA
ATCTGCTGCTTGCAAACAAAAAAACCACCGCTACCAGCGGTGGTTTGTTTGCCGGATCAAGAGCTACCAA
CTCTTTTTCCGAAGGTAACTGGCTTCAGCAGAGCGCAGATACCAAATACTGTTCTTCTAGTGTAGCCGTA
GTTAGGCCACCACTTCAAGAACTCTGTAGCACCGCCTACATACCTCGCTCTGCTAATCCTGTTACCAGTG
GCTGCTGCCAGTGGCGATAAGTCGTGTCTTACCGGGTTGGACTCAAGACGATAGTTACCGGATAAGGCGC
AGCGGTCGGGCTGAACGGGGGGTTCGTGCACACAGCCCAGCTTGGAGCGAACGACCTACACCGAACTGAG
ATACCTACAGCGTGAGCTATGAGAAAGCGCCACGCTTCCCGAAGGGAGAAAGGCGGACAGGTATCCGGTA
AGCGGCAGGGTCGGAACAGGAGAGCGCACGAGGGAGCTTCCAGGGGGAAACGCCTGGTATCTTTATAGTC
CTGTCGGGTTTCGCCACCTCTGACTTGAGCGTCGATTTTTGTGATGCTCGTCAGGGGGGCGGAGCCTATG
GAAAAACGCCAGCAACGCGGCCTTTTTACGGTTCCTGCTCGGATCTGTTGGACCGGACAGTAGTCATGGT
TGATGGGCTGCCTGTATCGAGTGGTGATTTTGTGCCGAGCTGCCGGTCGGGGAGCTGTTGGCTGGCTGGT
GGCAGGATATATTGTGGTGTAAACAAATTGACGCTTAGACAACTTAATAACACATTGCGGACGTTTTTAA
TGTACTGGGGTTGAACACTCT
Features (pLannotate 1.2.2; 18 found; start..end, strand, type, name):
     22..96      +  promoter       AtU6 promoter: consensus promoter from the three Arabidopsis U6 snRNA genes (Waibel and Filipowicz, 1990; Nekrasov et al., 2013)
    117..192     +  misc_RNA       gRNA scaffold: guide RNA scaffold for the Streptococcus pyogenes CRISPR/Cas9 system
    204..225     -  protein_bind   attB2 (fragment): mutant version of attB; recombination site for the Gateway® BP reaction BP Clonase™
    335..1011    +  promoter       CaMV 35S promoter (enhanced): cauliflower mosaic virus 35S promoter with a duplicated enhancer region
   1036..1089    +  misc_feature   TMV Ω: translational enhancer from the tobacco mosaic virus 5'-leader sequence (Gallie et al., 1988)
   1098..5201    +  CDS            cas9: CAS9_STRP1 - Also known as csn1 From Streptococcus pyogenes serotype M1.
   5250..5502    +  terminator     NOS terminator: nopaline synthase terminator and poly(A) signal
   5529..5603    +  promoter       AtU6 promoter: consensus promoter from the three Arabidopsis U6 snRNA genes (Waibel and Filipowicz, 1990; Nekrasov et al., 2013)
   5624..5699    +  misc_RNA       gRNA scaffold: guide RNA scaffold for the Streptococcus pyogenes CRISPR/Cas9 system
   5711..5732    -  protein_bind   attB2 (fragment): mutant version of attB; recombination site for the Gateway® BP reaction BP Clonase™
   5804..5828    +  misc_feature   RB T-DNA repeat: right border repeat from nopaline C58 T-DNA
   6108..6737    +  CDS            pVS1 StaA: stability protein from the Pseudomonas plasmid pVS1 (Heeb et al., 2000)
   7170..8238    +  CDS            pVS1 RepA (fragment): replication protein from the Pseudomonas plasmid pVS1 (Heeb et al., 2000)
   8304..8498    +  rep_origin     pVS1 oriV: origin of replication for the Pseudomonas plasmid pVS1 (Heeb et al., 2000)
   8706..8810    +  promoter       AmpR promoter: bla
   8811..9605    +  CDS            KanR: aminoglycoside phosphotransferase; aphA-3; confers resistance to kanamycin
   9776..10364   +  rep_origin     ori: high-copy-number ColE1/pMB1/pBR322/pUC origin of replication
  10500..10524   +  misc_feature   LB T-DNA repeat: left border repeat from nopaline C58 T-DNA
