[The description below was written by a language model from this plasmid's Addgene catalogue record, the feature table of its GenBank file and pLannotate feature annotations shown in this document.]
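Description:
pAGM4723::AtU6p::sgRNA2-2x35S-5′UTR::Cas9::NOST-AtU6p::sgRNA1 is a Golden Gate "Level 2" binary T-DNA vector for CRISPR/Cas9 mutagenesis in plants, built on the pAGM4723 backbone. The backbone carries a ColE1/pUC-type origin for replication in E. coli together with the pVS1 oriV, RepA and StaA functions, which support replication and stable maintenance in Agrobacterium. Selection in bacteria is by kanamycin through an aphA-3 aminoglycoside phosphotransferase gene driven by the bla promoter. The catalogue lists the plasmid as low copy despite the ColE1-type origin annotation. Nopaline-type left and right border repeats flank the payload, defining the segment transferred into plant cells. No plant selectable marker is annotated between the borders.

The T-DNA holds three transcription units in the same orientation. In the centre, a Streptococcus pyogenes Cas9 coding sequence is expressed from an enhanced (duplicated-enhancer) CaMV 35S promoter with the TMV Ω translational leader and ends at the NOS terminator. The depositor notes that this gene derives from a human codon-optimised hCas9 from which BsaI and BbsI sites were removed without changing the protein, making it compatible with Golden Gate assembly. On either side sits an Arabidopsis U6 snRNA promoter (Pol III) driving a single guide RNA with the standard S. pyogenes scaffold. The insert name labels these guides PDS2 and PDS1, but the record does not define the target gene or species. Short attB2 fragments after each scaffold appear to be carried over from the source sgRNA plasmid. Delivering two guides with Cas9 from one T-DNA allows simultaneous cutting at two sites. The separate GenBank record covers only 665 bp, spanning one sgRNA cassette and the right border.
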