Addgene plasmid #49772: pAGM4723::AtU6p::sgRNA2-2x35S-5′UTR::Cas9::NOST-AtU6p::sgRNA1
Purpose: Level 2 construct
Depositing lab: Sophien Kamoun. Depositing organization: Sainsbury Laboratory, Norwich. Publication: Plant genome editing made easy: targeted mutagenesis in model and crop plants using the CRISPR/Cas system. Belhaj K, Chaparro-Garcia A, Kamoun S, Nekrasov V. Plant Methods. 2013 Oct 11;9(1):39. 10.1186/1746-4811-9-39 PubMed 24112467.
Backbone
  Vector backbone: pAGM4723
  Vector type: Plant Expression, CRISPR
Growth in bacteria
  Bacterial resistance: Kanamycin, 50 μg/mL
  Growth temperature: 37°C
  Growth strain: DH5alpha
  Copy number: Low Copy
Gene/Insert
  Gene/Insert name: sgRNA_PDS2-Cas9-sgRNA_PDS1
  Species: Synthetic
Resource information
  A portion of this plasmid was derived from a plasmid made by: hCas9 and the sgRNA backbone are from George Church
Terms and licenses: Academic/Nonprofit Terms; Industry Terms: Not Available to Industry
Depositor comments: We removed BsaI and BbsI sites from hCas9 preserving the amino acid composition. The construct was assembled using the Golden Gate system from S. Marillonnet.
How to cite: pAGM4723::AtU6p::sgRNA2-2x35S-5′UTR::Cas9::NOST-AtU6p::sgRNA1 was a gift from Sophien Kamoun (Addgene plasmid # 49772 ; http://n2t.net/addgene:49772 ; RRID:Addgene_49772)
