LOCUS       Exported 665 bp ds-DNA linear SYN 18-MAY-2021
DEFINITION  Level 2 construct.
ACCESSION   .
VERSION     .
KEYWORDS    pAGM4723::AtU6p::sgRNA2-2x35S-5′UTR::Cas9::NOST-AtU6p::sgRNA1
SOURCE      synthetic DNA construct
  ORGANISM  synthetic DNA construct
REFERENCE   1 (bases 1 to 665)
  AUTHORS   Belhaj K, Chaparro-Garcia A, Kamoun S, Nekrasov V
  TITLE     Plant genome editing made easy: targeted mutagenesis in model and
            crop plants using the CRISPR/Cas system.
  JOURNAL   Plant Methods. 2013 Oct 11;9(1):39.
  PUBMED    24112467
REFERENCE   2 (bases 1 to 665)
  AUTHORS   .
  TITLE     Direct Submission
  JOURNAL   Exported May 18, 2021 from SnapGene Server 1.1.58
            http://www.snapgene.com
FEATURES             Location/Qualifiers
     source          1..665
                     /organism="synthetic DNA construct"
                     /mol_type="other DNA"
     promoter        38..112
                     /label=AtU6 promoter
                     /note="consensus promoter from the three Arabidopsis U6
                     snRNA genes (Waibel and Filipowicz, 1990; Nekrasov et al.,
                     2013)"
     misc_RNA        133..208
                     /label=gRNA scaffold
                     /note="guide RNA scaffold for the Streptococcus pyogenes
                     CRISPR/Cas9 system"
     protein_bind    complement(220..244)
                     /gene="mutant version of attB"
                     /label=attB2
                     /bound_moiety="BP Clonase(TM)"
                     /note="recombination site for the Gateway(R) BP reaction"
     misc_feature    313..337
                     /label=RB T-DNA repeat
                     /note="right border repeat from nopaline C58 T-DNA"
ORIGIN
        1 gttactagat cgacgctact agaattcgag ctcggagtga tcaaaagtcc cacatcgatc
       61 aggtgatata tagcagctta gtttatataa tgatagagtc gacatagcga ttgccgttaa
      121 tttgagagtc cagttttaga gctagaaata gcaagttaaa ataaggctag tccgttatca
      181 acttgaaaaa gtggcaccga gtcggtgctt tttttctaga cccagctttc ttgtacaaag
      241 ttggcattac gctttacgag gatgcacatg tgaccgaggg acacgaagtg atccgtttaa
      301 actatcagtg tttgacagga tatattggcg ggtaaaccta agagaaaaga gcgtttatta
      361 gaataatcgg atatttaaaa gggcgtgaaa aggtttatcc gttcgtccat ttgtatgtgc
      421 cagccgtgcg gctgcatgaa atcctggccg gtttgtctga tgccaagctg gcggcctggc
      481 cggccagctt ggccgctgaa gaaaccgagc gccgccgtct aaaaaggtga tgtgtatttg
      541 agtaaaacag cttgcgtcat gcggtcgctg cgtatatgat gcgatgagta aataaacaaa
      601 tacgcaaggg gaacgcatga aggttatcgc tgtacttaac cagaaaggcg ggtcaggcaa
      661 gacga
//
