>Addgene plasmid #49772 | pAGM4723::AtU6p::sgRNA2-2x35S-5′UTR::Cas9::NOST-AtU6p::sgRNA1 | addgene partial sequence | sequence record 76263 | 35S promoter
TGGAGAGGACACGCTCGAGTATAAGAGCTCATTTTTACAACAATTACCAACAACAACAAACAACAAACAA
CATTACAATTACATTTACAATTATCGATACAATGGACAAGAAGTACTCCATTGGGCTCGATATCGGCACA
AACAGCGTCGGCTGGGCCGTCATTACGGACGAGTACAAGGTGCCGAGCAAAAAATTCAAAGTTCTGGGCA
ATACCGATCGCCACAGCATAAAGAAGAACCTCATTGGCGCCCTCCTGTTCGACTCCGGGGAGACGGCCGA
AGCCACGCGGCTCAAAAGAACAGCACGGCGCAGATATACCCGCAGAAAGAATCGGATCTGCTACCTGCAG
GAGATCTTTAGTAATGAGATGGCTAAGGTGGATGACTCTTTCTTCCATAGGCTGGAGGAGTCCTTTTTGG
TGGAGGAGGATAAAAAGCACGAGCGCCACCCAATCTTTGGCAATATCGTGGACGAGGTGGCGTACCATGA
AAAGTACCCAACCATATATCATCTGAGGAAGAAGCTTGTAGACAGTACTGATAAGGCTGACTTGCGGTTG
ATCTATCTCGCGCTGGCGCATATGATCAAATTTCGGGGACACTTCCTCATCGAGGGGGACCTGAACCCAG
ACAACAGCGATGTCGACAAACTCTTTATCCAACTGGTTCAGACTTACAATCAGCTTTTCGAAGAGAACCC
GATCAACGCATCCGGAGTTGACGCCAAAGCAATCCTGAGCGCTAGGCTGTCCAAATCCCGGCGGCTCGAA
AACCTCATCGCACAGCTCCCTGGGGAGAAGAAGAACGGCCTGTTTGGTAATCTTATCGCCCTGTCACTCG
GGCTGACCCCCAACTTTAAATCTAACTTCGACCTGGCCGAAGATGCCAAGCTTCAACTGAGCAAAGACAC
CTACGATGATGATCTCGACAATCTGCTGGCCCAGATCGGCGA
