>Addgene plasmid #49772 | pAGM4723::AtU6p::sgRNA2-2x35S-5′UTR::Cas9::NOST-AtU6p::sgRNA1 | addgene partial sequence | sequence record 78313 | pBR322ori-F 5'-GGGAAACGCCTGGTATCTTT-3'
CTGACTTGAGCGTCGATTTTTGTGATGCTCGTCAGGGGGGCGGAGCCTATGGAAAAACGCCAGCAACGCG
GCCTTTTTACGGTTCCTGCTCGGATCTGTTGGACCGGACAGTAGTCATGGTTGATGGGCTGCCTGTATCG
AGTGGTGATTTTGTGCCGAGCTGCCGGTCGGGGAGCTGTTGGCTGGCTGGTGGCAGGATATATTGTGGTG
TAAACAAATTGACGCTTAGACAACTTAATAACACATTGCGGACGTTTTTAATGTACTGGGGTTGAACACT
CTGTGCCGAATTCGGATCCGGAGTGATCAAAAGTCCCACATCGATCAGGTGATATATAGCAGCTTAGTTT
ATATAATGATAGAGTCGACATAGCGATTGTCAAGATGTTTGCTTGCAAGTTTTAGAGCTAGAAATAGCAA
GTTAAAATAAGGCTAGTCCGTTATCAACTTGAAAAAGTGGCACCGAGTCGGTGCTTTTTTTCTAGACCCA
GCTTTCTTGTACAAAGTTGGCATTACGCTGCAAGAATTCAAGCTTGGAGGTCAACATGGTGGAGCACGAC
ACTCTGGTCTACTCCAAAAATGTCAAAGATACAGTCTCAGAAGATCAAAGGGCTATTGAGACTTTTCAAC
AAAGGATAATTTCGGGAAACCTCCTCGGATTCCATTGCCCAGCTATCTGTCACTTCATCGAAAGGACAGT
AGAAAAGGAAGGTGGCTCCTACAAATGCCATCATTGCGATAAAGGAAAGGCTATCATTCAAGATCTCTCT
GCCGACAGTGGTCCCAAAGATGGACCCCCACCCACGAGGAGCATCGTGGAAAAAGAAGAGGTTCCAACCA
CGTCTACAAAGCAAGTGGATTGATGTGATAACATGGTGGAGCACGACACTCTGGTCTACTCCAAAAATGT
CAAAGATACAGTCTCAGAAGATCAAAGGGCTATTGAGACTTTTCAACAAA
